>Addgene plasmid #13006 | pcDNA3.1/Myc-His(-)-HSulf-2 deltaCC | addgene partial sequence | sequence record 19425 | T7 5'-TAATACGACTCACTATAGGG-3'
GGCCCCCCGAGCCTCGTGCTGTGCTTGCTGTCCGCAACTGTGTTCTCCCTGCTGGGTGGAAGCTCGGCCT
TCCTGTCGCACCACCGCCTGAAAGGCAGGTTTCAGAGGGACCGCAGGAACATCCGCCCCAACATCATCCT
GGTGCTGACGGACGACCAGGATGTGGAGCTGGGTTCCATGCAGGTGATGAACAAGACCCGGCGCATCATG
GAGCAGGGCGGGGCGCACTTCATCAACGCCTTCGTGACCACACCCATGGCCGCGCCCTCACGCTCCTCCA
TCCTCACCGGCAAGTACGTCCACAACCACAACACCTACACCAACAATGAGAACTGCTCCTCGCCCTCCTG
GCAGGCACAGCACGAGAGCCGCACCTTTGCCGTGTACCTCAATAGCACTGGCTACCGGACAGCTTTCTTC
GGGAAGTATCTTAATGAATACAACGGCTCCTACGTGCCACCCGGCTGGAAGGAGTGGGTCGGACTCCTTA
AAAACTCCCGCTTTTATAACTACACGCTGTGTCGGAACGGGGTGAAAGAGAAGCACGGCTCCGACTACTC
CAAGGATTACCTCACAGACCTCATCACCAATGACAGCGTGAGCTTCTTCCGCACGTCCAAGAAGATGTAC
CCGCACAGGCCAGTCCTCATGGTCATCAGCCATGCAGCCCCCCACGGCCCTGAGGATTCAGCCCCACAAT
ATTCACGCCTCTTCCCAAACGCATCTCAGCACATCACGCCGAGCTACAACTACGCGCCCAACCCGGACAA
ACACTGGATCATGCGCTACA
