[The description below was written by a language model from this plasmid's Addgene catalogue record.]
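Description:
pcDNA3.1/Myc-His(-)-HSulf-2 deltaCC is a mammalian expression plasmid built on the commercial pcDNA3.1/Myc-His(-) backbone (about 5.5 kb without insert). It is propagated in E. coli as a high-copy plasmid under ampicillin selection. No feature table accompanies the record, so the backbone elements are not individually documented. Vectors of the pcDNA3.1 family generally drive the insert from the CMV immediate-early promoter and have an upstream T7 promoter, which fits the T7 sequencing primer listed here. They also carry a polyadenylation signal and a neomycin resistance cassette for selecting stable mammalian lines. As the name indicates, the Myc-His version is designed to add a C-terminal Myc epitope and polyhistidine tag to an in-frame insert. The record does not explicitly confirm that the insert is fused to these tags.

The payload is an approximately 2.6 kb human SULF2 (HSulf-2) coding sequence cloned between XhoI and HindIII sites, both of which are retained. SULF2 encodes an extracellular heparin-degrading endosulfatase. The record lists a single mutation, cysteine 88 to alanine. The "deltaCC" name suggests that two cysteines were altered, but a second substitution is not recorded and should not be assumed. In sulfatases generally, a conserved active-site cysteine is post-translationally converted to formylglycine, which is required for catalysis, so a mutant of this type would plausibly be enzymatically inactive. The record itself does not state this purpose. The construct is most likely used for transient or stable expression in mammalian cells as a mutant counterpart to wild-type HSulf-2 in studies of sulfatase activity.
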