Addgene plasmid #13006: pcDNA3.1/Myc-His(-)-HSulf-2 deltaCC
Depositing lab: Steven Rosen. Depositing organization: University of California, San Francisco (UCSF). Publication: Cloning and characterization of two extracellular heparin-degrading endosulfatases in mice and humans. Morimoto-Tomita M, Uchimura K, Werb Z, Hemmerich S, Rosen SD. J Biol Chem. 2002 Dec 20. 277(51):49175-85. 10.1074/jbc.M205131200 PubMed 12368295.
Backbone
  Vector backbone: pcDNA3.1/Myc-His(-)
  Backbone manufacturer: Invitrogen
  Backbone size w/o insert (bp): 5500
  Vector type: Mammalian Expression
Growth in bacteria
  Bacterial resistance: Ampicillin, 100 μg/mL
  Growth temperature: 37°C
  Growth strain: DH5alpha
  Copy number: High Copy
Gene/Insert
  Gene/Insert name: human sulfatase 2 deltaCC (alt names: HSulf-2 deltaCC; HSulf-2)
  Species: H. sapiens (human)
  Insert size (bp): 2600
  Mutation: changed Cysteine 88 to Alanine
  Entrez Gene: SULF2 (a.k.a. HSULF-2)
  Cloning method: Restriction Enzyme; 5′ cloning site XhoI (not destroyed); 3′ cloning site HindIII (not destroyed)
  Sequencing primers: 5′ T7
Terms and licenses: Academic/Nonprofit Terms; Industry Terms: Not Available to Industry
How to cite: pcDNA3.1/Myc-His(-)-HSulf-2 deltaCC was a gift from Steven Rosen (Addgene plasmid # 13006 ; http://n2t.net/addgene:13006 ; RRID:Addgene_13006)
